>Addgene plasmid #194191 | pGL3-pSMANTIS_1kb_KLF2mut 449,548,732,899 (Quin) | addgene full sequence | sequence record 381776 | Addgene NGS Result
GGTACCCTATGTCTGACACATAGTAGAGCTTAATAAACATTTTCTATTATTGCTACGGTTGTTGTTACTG
TTAGCAACATTGAGGCTGAGTAAAATGAATTCTTTTTGGATAGAAAGATGGTCTCATGGTCAAGTGTTTT
TACCCAAATCTCAAGGAGATTCTAAATAGCAGCTAAGAACCAGGGGATACTTCTCTGGCCAAAAGTCTAC
TGAGACAAGGTCTTGGGGGCAGAGGCTAGGCCAGGTAGTTTGTGGTGCACATAGAATCACTGTACCTACC
CAGCATGAAGGTGTTGGCCCCCAAGGAGCTAACTGGAGGGTAGCATGCTGGAAGACACTACCAGTGTTAT
AGGAGGCAAAAAGAAATTATTTAGGTAGACATTTAGGGTAAAGTGAGTCCCCAGCAGAAAACTTTCCTTT
TAACAAAAAGCAGCTCAAAAATAGCTCCCTTTCTAATCATATATAGTTAAAAAAAATCACTTCTCTTCTA
ACAACAAGTAACCTGAAAGTTCAGGCTGTAAAATACAGATAAGACAGCTCAAGCACAGAAGAAGGATTAT
AAGTCTCCTGGGTAATTGCCAAACTTCACACTTATACAATGGGCCCCAGTAAAACAGTGGGTCTTAATAA
GCACATTCCTTTCCCTTTAGGTGCACTAAGATAGAGAAACTAAAAGCAGACTCATGGGGCGGATGCCTGC
AGCTGCAAGAAGATGTATGGGAACAGACACAGAAACTCTTTCTTTCAGATAAGCAAGACAAAGAAACACA
GACTAAGAGTCAGCCTATGTGGTCAGGGAATGGGATAAAAGCTGATAAAAAAAATTCTGCTCTATATAGA
TAGCACACTTGGTCGCAGCTAAACCATCAGGCCCTAAGAGGATAAGACATCCCCTCCTCATGAGGCTTCT
AATACCTAGACCATTTATAAAAACCCTGACATTTTTACTACTGCTTAGCAACCTGCTCGGGACCCCTCTC
TGTGACTGTGAGCTGTTCTGTTCTTTTGCCTAGCTAGCCCGGGCTCGAGATCTGCGATCTAAGTAAGCTT
GGCATTCCGGTACTGTTGGTAAAGCCACCATGGAAGACGCCAAAAACATAAAGAAAGGCCCGGCGCCATT
CTATCCGCTGGAAGATGGAACCGCTGGAGAGCAACTGCATAAGGCTATGAAGAGATACGCCCTGGTTCCT
GGAACAATTGCTTTTACAGATGCACATATCGAGGTGGACATCACTTACGCTGAGTACTTCGAAATGTCCG
TTCGGTTGGCAGAAGCTATGAAACGATATGGGCTGAATACAAATCACAGAATCGTCGTATGCAGTGAAAA
CTCTCTTCAATTCTTTATGCCGGTGTTGGGCGCGTTATTTATCGGAGTTGCAGTTGCGCCCGCGAACGAC
ATTTATAATGAACGTGAATTGCTCAACAGTATGGGCATTTCGCAGCCTACCGTGGTGTTCGTTTCCAAAA
AGGGGTTGCAAAAAATTTTGAACGTGCAAAAAAAGCTCCCAATCATCCAAAAAATTATTATCATGGATTC
TAAAACGGATTACCAGGGATTTCAGTCGATGTACACGTTCGTCACATCTCATCTACCTCCCGGTTTTAAT
GAATACGATTTTGTGCCAGAGTCCTTCGATAGGGACAAGACAATTGCACTGATCATGAACTCCTCTGGAT
CTACTGGTCTGCCTAAAGGTGTCGCTCTGCCTCATAGAACTGCCTGCGTGAGATTCTCGCATGCCAGAGA
TCCTATTTTTGGCAATCAAATCATTCCGGATACTGCGATTTTAAGTGTTGTTCCATTCCATCACGGTTTT
GGAATGTTTACTACACTCGGATATTTGATATGTGGATTTCGAGTCGTCTTAATGTATAGATTTGAAGAAG
AGCTGTTTCTGAGGAGCCTTCAGGATTACAAGATTCAAAGTGCGCTGCTGGTGCCAACCCTATTCTCCTT
CTTCGCCAAAAGCACTCTGATTGACAAATACGATTTATCTAATTTACACGAAATTGCTTCTGGTGGCGCT
CCCCTCTCTAAGGAAGTCGGGGAAGCGGTTGCCAAGAGGTTCCATCTGCCAGGTATCAGGCAAGGATATG
GGCTCACTGAGACTACATCAGCTATTCTGATTACACCCGAGGGGGATGATAAACCGGGCGCGGTCGGTAA
AGTTGTTCCATTTTTTGAAGCGAAGGTTGTGGATCTGGATACCGGGAAAACGCTGGGCGTTAATCAAAGA
GGCGAACTGTGTGTGAGAGGTCCTATGATTATGTCCGGTTATGTAAACAATCCGGAAGCGACCAACGCCT
TGATTGACAAGGATGGATGGCTACATTCTGGAGACATAGCTTACTGGGACGAAGACGAACACTTCTTCAT
CGTTGACCGCCTGAAGTCTCTGATTAAGTACAAAGGCTATCAGGTGGCTCCCGCTGAATTGGAATCCATC
TTGCTCCAACACCCCAACATCTTCGACGCAGGTGTCGCAGGTCTTCCCGACGATGACGCCGGTGAACTTC
CCGCCGCCGTTGTTGTTTTGGAGCACGGAAAGACGATGACGGAAAAAGAGATCGTGGATTACGTCGCCAG
TCAAGTAACAACCGCGAAAAAGTTGCGCGGAGGAGTTGTGTTTGTGGACGAAGTACCGAAAGGTCTTACC
GGAAAACTCGACGCAAGAAAAATCAGAGAGATCCTCATAAAGGCCAAGAAGGGCGGAAAGATCGCCGTGT
AATTCTAGAGTCGGGGCGGCCGGCCGCTTCGAGCAGACATGATAAGATACATTGATGAGTTTGGACAAAC
CACAACTAGAATGCAGTGAAAAAAATGCTTTATTTGTGAAATTTGTGATGCTATTGCTTTATTTGTAACC
ATTATAAGCTGCAATAAACAAGTTAACAACAACAATTGCATTCATTTTATGTTTCAGGTTCAGGGGGAGG
TGTGGGAGGTTTTTTAAAGCAAGTAAAACCTCTACAAATGTGGTAAAATCGATAAGGATCCGTCGACCGA
TGCCCTTGAGAGCCTTCAACCCAGTCAGCTCCTTCCGGTGGGCGCGGGGCATGACTATCGTCGCCGCACT
TATGACTGTCTTCTTTATCATGCAACTCGTAGGACAGGTGCCGGCAGCGCTCTTCCGCTTCCTCGCTCAC
TGACTCGCTGCGCTCGGTCGTTCGGCTGCGGCGAGCGGTATCAGCTCACTCAAAGGCGGTAATACGGTTA
TCCACAGAATCAGGGGATAACGCAGGAAAGAACATGTGAGCAAAAGGCCAGCAAAAGGCCAGGAACCGTA
AAAAGGCCGCGTTGCTGGCGTTTTTCCATAGGCTCCGCCCCCCTGACGAGCATCACAAAAATCGACGCTC
AAGTCAGAGGTGGCGAAACCCGACAGGACTATAAAGATACCAGGCGTTTCCCCCTGGAAGCTCCCTCGTG
CGCTCTCCTGTTCCGACCCTGCCGCTTACCGGATACCTGTCCGCCTTTCTCCCTTCGGGAAGCGTGGCGC
TTTCTCATAGCTCACGCTGTAGGTATCTCAGTTCGGTGTAGGTCGTTCGCTCCAAGCTGGGCTGTGTGCA
CGAACCCCCCGTTCAGCCCGACCGCTGCGCCTTATCCGGTAACTATCGTCTTGAGTCCAACCCGGTAAGA
CACGACTTATCGCCACTGGCAGCAGCCACTGGTAACAGGATTAGCAGAGCGAGGTATGTAGGCGGTGCTA
CAGAGTTCTTGAAGTGGTGGCCTAACTACGGCTACACTAGAAGAACAGTATTTGGTATCTGCGCTCTGCT
GAAGCCAGTTACCTTCGGAAAAAGAGTTGGTAGCTCTTGATCCGGCAAACAAACCACCGCTGGTAGCGGT
GGTTTTTTTGTTTGCAAGCAGCAGATTACGCGCAGAAAAAAAGGATCTCAAGAAGATCCTTTGATCTTTT
CTACGGGGTCTGACGCTCAGTGGAACGAAAACTCACGTTAAGGGATTTTGGTCATGAGATTATCAAAAAG
GATCTTCACCTAGATCCTTTTAAATTAAAAATGAAGTTTTAAATCAATCTAAAGTATATATGAGTAAACT
TGGTCTGACAGTTACCAATGCTTAATCAGTGAGGCACCTATCTCAGCGATCTGTCTATTTCGTTCATCCA
TAGTTGCCTGACTCCCCGTCGTGTAGATAACTACGATACGGGAGGGCTTACCATCTGGCCCCAGTGCTGC
AATGATACCGCGAGACCCACGCTCACCGGCTCCAGATTTATCAGCAATAAACCAGCCAGCCGGAAGGGCC
GAGCGCAGAAGTGGTCCTGCAACTTTATCCGCCTCCATCCAGTCTATTAATTGTTGCCGGGAAGCTAGAG
TAAGTAGTTCGCCAGTTAATAGTTTGCGCAACGTTGTTGCCATTGCTACAGGCATCGTGGTGTCACGCTC
GTCGTTTGGTATGGCTTCATTCAGCTCCGGTTCCCAACGATCAAGGCGAGTTACATGATCCCCCATGTTG
TGCAAAAAAGCGGTTAGCTCCTTCGGTCCTCCGATCGTTGTCAGAAGTAAGTTGGCCGCAGTGTTATCAC
TCATGGTTATGGCAGCACTGCATAATTCTCTTACTGTCATGCCATCCGTAAGATGCTTTTCTGTGACTGG
TGAGTACTCAACCAAGTCATTCTGAGAATAGTGTATGCGGCGACCGAGTTGCTCTTGCCCGGCGTCAATA
CGGGATAATACCGCGCCACATAGCAGAACTTTAAAAGTGCTCATCATTGGAAAACGTTCTTCGGGGCGAA
AACTCTCAAGGATCTTACCGCTGTTGAGATCCAGTTCGATGTAACCCACTCGTGCACCCAACTGATCTTC
AGCATCTTTTACTTTCACCAGCGTTTCTGGGTGAGCAAAAACAGGAAGGCAAAATGCCGCAAAAAAGGGA
ATAAGGGCGACACGGAAATGTTGAATACTCATACTCTTCCTTTTTCAATATTATTGAAGCATTTATCAGG
GTTATTGTCTCATGAGCGGATACATATTTGAATGTATTTAGAAAAATAAACAAATAGGGGTTCCGCGCAC
ATTTCCCCGAAAAGTGCCACCTG
[124 nt withheld, positions 5064-5187]
C
[91 nt withheld, positions 5189-5279]
A
[49 nt withheld, positions 5281-5329]
CCTTTGACGTTGGAGTCCACGTTCTTT
[37 nt withheld, positions 5357-5393]
ACCCTATCTCGGTCTATTCTTTTGATTTATAAGGGATTTTGCCGATTTCGGCCTATTGGTTAAAAAATGA
GCTGATTTAACAAAAATTTAACGCGAATTTTAACAAAATATTAACGCTTACAATTTGCCATTCGCCATTC
AGGCTGCGCAACTGTTGGGAAGGGCGATCGGTGCGGGCCTCTTCGCTATTACGCCAGCCCAAGCTACCAT
GATAAGTAAGTAATATTAAGGTACGGGAGGTACTTGGAGCGGCCGCAATAAAATATCTTTATTTTCATTA
CATCTGTGTGTTGGTTTTTTGTGTGAATCGATAGTACTAACATACGCTCTCCATCAAAACAAAACGAAAC
AAAACAAACTAGCAAAATAGGCTGTCCCCAGTGCAAGTGCAGGTGCCAGAACATTTCTCTATCGATA
Features (pLannotate 1.2.2; 11 found; start..end, strand, type, name):
   1080..2732    +  CDS            luciferase: firefly luciferase; luc+; enhanced luc+ version of the luciferase gene
   2773..2894    -  polyA_signal   SV40 poly(A) signal: SV40 polyadenylation signal
   2917..2985    -  CDS            large T antigen (fragment): large T antigen from SV40 (simian virus 40)
   3001..3133    +  CDS            TcR (fragment): tetracycline efflux protein; tet; confers resistance to tetracycline
   3313..3901    -  rep_origin     ori: high-copy-number ColE1/pMB1/pBR322/pUC origin of replication
   4072..4932    -  CDS            AmpR: β-lactamase; bla; confers resistance to ampicillin, carbenicillin, and related antibiotics
   4933..5037    -  promoter       AmpR promoter: bla
   5064..5492    +  rep_origin     f1 ori (sequence partly withheld): f1 bacteriophage origin of replication; arrow indicates direction of (+) strand synthesis
   5524..5591    -  CDS            lacZα (fragment): LacZα fragment of β-galactosidase; lacZ fragment
   5650..5698    +  polyA_signal   poly(A) signal: synthetic polyadenylation signal
   5712..5803    +  misc_feature   pause site: RNA polymerase II transcriptional pause signal from the human α2 globin gene
