[The description below was written by a language model from this plasmid's Addgene catalogue record and pLannotate feature annotations shown in this document.]
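Description:
pGL3-pSMANTIS_1kb_KLF2mut 449,548,732,899 (Quin) is a firefly luciferase promoter-reporter plasmid built on the pGL3 backbone. It is propagated in E. coli as a high-copy plasmid through its ColE1/pUC-type origin and selected with ampicillin via the β-lactamase gene and its bla promoter. An f1 origin is also present, which allows single-stranded DNA production. The short fragments annotated as large T antigen, TcR and lacZα appear to be backbone remnants rather than functional genes.

The insert is a roughly 1 kb human promoter fragment of the long non-coding RNA SMANTIS (also called MANTIS or AK125871), in which four Krüppel-like factor (KLF) binding sites, at positions 449, 548, 732 and 899, have been mutated. The automated feature table does not annotate this fragment. However, an unannotated region of about the right size lies directly upstream of the luc+ coding sequence, which is consistent with the promoter driving luciferase transcription. The luc+ gene is followed by an SV40 polyadenylation signal. Upstream of the promoter region, a synthetic poly(A) signal and the α2-globin RNA polymerase II pause site limit read-through transcription from the backbone, so the luciferase signal reflects activity of the cloned promoter. The restriction sites used for cloning are not recorded.

The construct is suited to transient transfection reporter assays in mammalian cells, presumably in comparison with a corresponding unmutated promoter construct, to test whether the KLF sites are needed for promoter activity. The associated publication concerns KLF-dependent induction of MANTIS by laminar flow and statins, which fits this use. No mammalian selection marker is annotated.
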