Addgene plasmid #194191: pGL3-pSMANTIS_1kb_KLF2mut 449,548,732,899 (Quin)
Purpose: Includes the promoter (1kb) of SMTS with 4 mutated KLF binding sites (positions 449,548,732,899)
Depositing lab: Ralf Brandes & Matthias Leisegang. Depositing organization: Goethe-Universitaet Frankfurt am Main. Publication: Pleiotropic effects of laminar flow and statins depend on the Kruppel-like factor-induced lncRNA MANTIS. Leisegang MS, Bibli SI, Gunther S, Pfluger-Muller B, Oo JA, Hoper C, Seredinski S, Yekelchyk M, Schmitz-Rixen T, Schurmann C, Hu J, Looso M, Sigala F, Boon RA, Fleming I, Brandes RP. Eur Heart J. 2019 Aug 7;40(30):2523-2533. doi: 10.1093/eurheartj/ehz393. PubMed 31222221.
Backbone
  Vector backbone: pGL3
  Vector type: Luciferase
Growth in bacteria
  Bacterial resistance: Ampicillin, 100 μg/mL
  Growth temperature: 37°C
  Growth strain: DH5alpha
  Copy number: High Copy
Gene/Insert
  Gene/Insert name: SMANTIS promoter (1kb) (alt names: MANTIS promoter (1kb); AK125871 promoter (1kb))
  Species: H. sapiens (human)
  Mutation: 4 mutated KLF binding sites (positions 449,548,732,899)
  Entrez Gene: SMANTIS (a.k.a. ANXA4-AS, n342419)
  Promoter: SMANTIS promoter (1kb), mutated
  Cloning method: Restriction Enzyme; 5′ cloning site Unknown (unknown if destroyed)
Terms and licenses: Academic/Nonprofit Terms; Industry Terms: Not Available to Industry
How to cite: pGL3-pSMANTIS_1kb_KLF2mut 449,548,732,899 (Quin) was a gift from Ralf Brandes & Matthias Leisegang (Addgene plasmid # 194191 ; http://n2t.net/addgene:194191 ; RRID:Addgene_194191)
